Addgene plasmid #79692: MK11_HUMAN_D0
Purpose: This plasmid encodes the kinase domain of MK11. Intended for co-expression with Lambda Phosphatase that accompanies this set to enhance bacterial kinase expression.
Depositing lab: John Chodera & Nicholas Levinson & Markus Seeliger. Depositing organization: Memorial Sloan-Kettering Cancer Center. Publication: An open library of human kinase domain constructs for automated bacterial expression. Albanese SK, Parton DL, Isik M, Rodriguez-Laureano L, Hanson SM, Behr JM, Gradia S, Jeans C, Levinson NM, Seeliger MA, Chodera JD. Biochemistry. 2018 Jul 13. doi: 10.1021/acs.biochem.7b01081. PubMed 30004690.
Backbone
  Vector backbone: pET His10 TEV LIC cloning vector (2B-T-10)
  Backbone manufacturer: Scott Gradia (Addgene plasmid # 78173)
  Vector type: Bacterial Expression
Growth in bacteria
  Bacterial resistance: Ampicillin, 100 μg/mL
  Growth temperature: 37°C
  Growth strain: DH5alpha
  Copy number: Low Copy
Gene/Insert
  Gene/Insert name: MK11 (alt name: MAPK11)
  Species: H. sapiens (human)
  Entrez Gene: MAPK11 (a.k.a. P38B, P38BETA2, PRKM11, SAPK2, SAPK2B, p38-2, p38Beta)
  Promoter: T7
  Tag / fusion protein: His10-TEV (N terminal on backbone)
  Cloning method: Ligation Independent Cloning
  Sequencing primers: 5′ T7; 3′ T7 reverse
Terms and licenses: Academic/Nonprofit Terms; Industry Terms: Not Available to Industry
Depositor comments: This plasmid was generated as part of an open library of human kinase domain constructs for automated bacterial expression. The work can be found here doi: http://dx.doi.org/10.1101/038711 The lambda phosphatase expression vector can be found at https://www.addgene.org/79748/ The YopH Phosphatase expression vector can be found at https://www.addgene.org/79749/
How to cite: MK11_HUMAN_D0 was a gift from John Chodera & Nicholas Levinson & Markus Seeliger (Addgene plasmid # 79692 ; http://n2t.net/addgene:79692 ; RRID:Addgene_79692)
