[The description below was written by a language model from this plasmid's Addgene catalogue record.]
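Description:
MK11_HUMAN_D0 is a bacterial expression plasmid that encodes the kinase domain of human MAPK11 (also known as MK11, p38 beta or SAPK2B). It is built on the pET His10 TEV LIC cloning vector (2B-T-10), a pET-family backbone into which the insert was placed by ligation independent cloning. The plasmid is selected with ampicillin and is recorded as low copy; the record does not name the origin of replication, and no feature table is provided, so the exact domain boundaries of the insert and the positions of individual elements are not stated.

Expression is driven by a T7 promoter, which means transcription depends on T7 RNA polymerase supplied by a suitable expression host rather than by the cloning strain used for propagation. The backbone contributes an N-terminal fusion consisting of a ten-histidine tag followed by a TEV protease recognition site, allowing the kinase domain to be captured by immobilised metal affinity chromatography and the tag then removed by TEV cleavage.

The construct belongs to an open library of human kinase domain constructs designed for automated bacterial expression. It is intended to be co-expressed with the lambda phosphatase plasmid that accompanies the set. According to the record, this co-expression enhances kinase expression in bacteria, presumably by keeping the kinase dephosphorylated and limiting the consequences of its activity in the host. A YopH phosphatase expression vector is also noted as part of the same collection. Typical uses are therefore recombinant production and purification of the p38 beta catalytic domain for biochemical, biophysical or structural work.
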