>Addgene plasmid #79692 | MK11_HUMAN_D0 | depositor partial sequence | sequence record 149014 | Sequence of gene (MK11_HUMAN) inserted into backbone.
CGCGCCGGCTTCTACCGGCAGGAGCTGAACAAGACCGTGTGGGAGGTGCCGCAGCGGCTGCAGGGGCTGC
GCCCGGTGGGCTCCGGCGCCTACGGCTCCGTCTGTTCGGCCTACGACGCCCGGCTGCGCCAGAAGGTGGC
GGTGAAGAAGCTGTCGCGCCCCTTCCAGTCGCTGATCCACGCGCGCAGAACGTACCGGGAGCTGCGGCTG
CTCAAGCACCTGAAGCACGAGAACGTCATCGGGCTTCTGGACGTCTTCACGCCGGCCACGTCCATCGAGG
ACTTCAGCGAAGTGTACTTGGTGACCACCCTGATGGGCGCCGACCTGAACAACATCGTCAAGTGCCAGGC
GCTGAGCGACGAGCACGTTCAATTCCTGGTTTACCAGCTGCTGCGCGGGCTGAAGTACATCCACTCGGCC
GGGATCATCCACCGGGACCTGAAGCCCAGCAACGTGGCTGTGAACGAGGACTGTGAGCTCAGGATCCTGG
ATTTCGGGCTGGCGCGCCAGGCGGACGAGGAGATGACCGGCTATGTGGCCACGCGCTGGTACCGGGCACC
TGAGATCATGCTCAACTGGATGCATTACAACCAAACAGTGGATATCTGGTCCGTGGGCTGCATCATGGCT
GAGCTGCTCCAGGGCAAGGCCCTCTTCCCGGGAAGCGACTACATTGACCAGCTGAAGCGCATCATGGAAG
TGGTGGGCACACCCAGCCCTGAGGTTCTGGCAAAAATCTCCTCAGAACACGCCCGGACATATATCCAGTC
CCTGCCCCCCATGCCCCAGAAGGACCTGAGCAGCATCTTCCGTGGAGCCAACCCCCTGGCCATAGACCTC
CTTGGAAGGATGCTGGTGCTGGACAGTGACCAGAGGGTCAGTGCAGCTGAGGCACTGGCCCACGCCTACT
TCAGCCAGTACCACGACCCCGAGGATGAGCCAGAGGCCGAGCCATATGATGAGAGCGTTGAGGCCAAGGA
GCGCACGCTGGAGGAGTGGAAGGAGCTCACTTACCAGGAAGTCCTCAGCTTCAAGCCC
