>Addgene plasmid #79692 | MK11_HUMAN_D0 | addgene partial sequence | sequence record 156466 | T7 5'-TAATACGACTCACTATAGGG-3'
ATTAAGCGGCCGCCCTGCAGGACTCGAGTTCTAGAAATAATTTTGTTTAACTTTAAGAAGGAGATATACA
TATGAAATCTTCTCACCATCACCATCACCATCACCATCACCATGAAAACCTGTACTTCCAATCCAATGCA
CGCGCCGGCTTCTACCGGCAGGAGCTGAACAAGACCGTGTGGGAGGTGCCGCAGCGGCTGCAGGGGCTGC
GCCCGGTGGGCTCCGGCGCCTACGGCTCCGTCTGTTCGGCCTACGACGCCCGGCTGCGCCAGAAGGTGGC
GGTGAAGAAGCTGTCGCGCCCCTTCCAGTCGCTGATCCACGCGCGCAGAACGTACCGGGAGCTGCGGCTG
CTCAAGCACCTGAAGCACGAGAACGTCATCGGGCTTCTGGACGTCTTCACGCCGGCCACGTCCATCGAGG
ACTTCAGCGAAGTGTACTTGGTGACCACCCTGATGGGCGCCGACCTGAACAACATCGTCAAGTGCCAGGC
GCTGAGCGACGAGCACGTTCAATTCCTGGTTTACCAGCTGCTGCGCGGGCTGAAGTACATCCACTCGGCC
GGGATCATCCACCGGGACCTGAAGCCCAGCAACGTGGCTGTGAACGAGGACTGTGAGCTCAGGATCCTGG
ATTTCGGGCTGGCGCGCCAGGCGGACGAGGAGATGACCGGCTATGTGGCCACGCGCTGGTACCGGGCACC
TGAGATCATGCTCAACTGGATGCATTACAACCAAACAGTGGATATCTGGTCCGTGGGCTGCATCATGGCT
GAGCTGCTCCAGG
