>Addgene plasmid #79692 | MK11_HUMAN_D0 | addgene partial sequence | sequence record 156467 | T7term 5'-GCTAGTTATTGCTCAGCGG-3'
TTAGCAGCCGGATCAGCGCGCACGCGTGGTACCGGCCGGCCACCAGGTGGCGCGCCGCGATCGCGGATCC
GTTATCCACTTCCAATGTTATTAGGGCTTGAAGCTGAGGACTTCCTGGTAAGTGAGCTCCTTCCACTCCT
CCAGCGTGCGCTCCTTGGCCTCAACGCTCTCATCATATGGCTCGGCCTCTGGCTCATCCTCGGGGTCGTG
GTACTGGCTGAAGTAGGCGTGGGCCAGTGCCTCAGCTGCACTGACCCTCTGGTCACTGTCCAGCACCAGC
ATCCTTCCAAGGAGGTCTATGGCCAGGGGGTTGGCTCCACGGAAGATGCTGCTCAGGTCCTTCTGGGGCA
TGGGGGGCAGGGACTGGATATATGTCCGGGCGTGTTCTGAGGAGATTTTTGCCAGAACCTCAGGGCTGGG
TGTGCCCACCACTTCCATGATGCGCTTCAGCTGGTCAATGTAGTCGCTTCCCGGGAAGAGGGCCTTGCCC
TGGAGCAGCTCAGCCATGATGCAGCCCACGGACCAGATATCCACTGTTTGGTTGTAATGCATCCAGTTGA
GCATGATCTCAGGTGCCCGGTACCAGCGCGTGGCCACATAGCCGGTCATCTCCTCGTCCGCCTGGCGCGC
CAGCCCGAAATCCAGGATCCTGAGCTCACAGTCCTCGTTCACAGCCACGTTGCTGGGCTTCAGGTCCCGG
TGGATGATCCCGGCCGAGTGGATGTACTTCAGCCCGCGCAGCAGCTGGTAAACCAGGAATTGAACGTGCT
CGTCGCTCAGCGCCTGGCACTTGACGATGTTGTTCAGGTCGGCGCCCATCAGG
